>Addgene plasmid #101050 | HA-Rab8a-CA (Q67L) | addgene full sequence | sequence record 193656 | Addgene NGS Result
GCCAATTCAATATGGCGTATATGGACTCATGCCAATTCAATATGGTGGATCTGGACCTGTGCCAATTCAA
TATGGCGTATATGGACTCGTGCCAATTCAATATGGTGGATCTGGACCCCAGCCAATTCAATATGGCGGAC
TTGGCACCATGCCAATTCAATATGGCGGACCTGGCACTGTGCCAACTGGGGAGGGGTCTACTTGGCACGG
TGCCAAGTTTGAGGAGGGGTCTTGGCCCTGTGCCAAGTCCGCCATATTGAATTGGCATGGTGCCAATAAT
GGCGGCCATATTGGCTATATGCCAGGATCAATATATAGGCAATATCCAATATGGCCCTATGCCAATATGG
CTATTGGCCAGGTTCAATACTATGTATTGGCCCTATGCCATATAGTATTCCATATATGGGTTTTCCTATT
GACGTAGATAGCCCCTCCCAATGGGCGGTCCCATATACCATATATGGGGCTTCCTAATACCGCCCATAGC
CACTCCCCCATTGACGTCAATGGTCTCTATATATGGTCTTTCCTATTGACGTCATATGGGCGGTCCTATT
GACGTATATGGCGCCTCCCCCATTGACGTCAATTACGGTAAATGGCCCGCCTGGCTCAATGCCCATTGAC
GTCAATAGGACCACCCACCATTGACGTCAATGGGATGGCTCATTGCCCATTCATATCCGTTCTCACGCCC
CCTATTGACGTCAATGACGGTAAATGGCCCACTTGGCAGTACATCAATATCTATTAATAGTAACTTGGCA
AGTACATTACTATTGGAAGTACGCCAGGGTACATTGGCAGTACTCCCATTGACGTCAATGGCGGTAAATG
GCCCGCGATGGCTGCCAAGTACATCCCCATTGACGTCAATGGGGAGGGGCAATGACGCAAATGGGCGTTC
CATTGACGTAAATGGGCGGTAGGCGTGCCTAATGGGAGGTCTATATAAGCAATGCTCGTTTAGGGAACCG
CCATTCTGCCTGGGGACGTCGGAGCAAGCTTGATTTAGGTGACACTATAGAATACAAGCTACTTGTTCTT
TTTGCAGGATACCATGCGATACCCATATGATGTGCCAGATTACGCTGGATCCATGGCGAAGACCTACGAT
TACCTGTTCAAGCTGCTGCTGATCGGGGACTCGGGGGTGGGGAAGACCTGTGTCCTGTTCCGCTTCTCCG
AGGACGCCTTCAACTCCACTTTTATCTCCACCATAGGAATTGACTTTAAAATTAGGACCATAGAGCTCGA
TGGCAAGAGAATTAAACTGCAGATATGGGACACAGCCGGTCTGGAACGGTTTCGGACGATCACAACGGCC
TACTACAGGGGTGCAATGGGCATCATGCTGGTCTACGACATCACCAACGAGAAGTCCTTCGACAACATCC
GGAACTGGATTCGCAACATTGAGGAGCACGCCTCTGCAGACGTCGAAAAGATGATACTCGGGAACAAGTG
TGATGTGAATGACAAGAGACAAGTTTCCAAGGAACGGGGAGAAAAGCTGGCCCTCGACTATGGAATCAAG
TTCATGGAGACCAGCGCGAAGGCCAACATCAATGTGGAAAATGCATTTTTCACTCTCGCCAGAGATATCA
AAGCAAAAATGGACAAAAAATTGGAAGGCAACAGCCCCCAGGGGAGCAACCAGGGAGTCAAAATCACACC
GGACCAGCAGAAGAGGAGCAGCTTTTTCCGATGTGTTCTTCTGTAGCTCGAGCCTCTAGATTCTGCAGCC
CTATAGTGAGTCGTATTACGTAGATCCAGACATGATAAGATACATTGATGAGTTTGGACAAACCACAACT
AGAATGCAGTGAAAAAAATGCTTTATTTGTGAAATTTGTGATGCTATTGCTTTATTTGTAACCATTATAA
GCTGCAATAAACAAGTTAACAACAACAATTGCATTCATTTTATGTTTCAGGTTCAGGGGGAGGTGTGGGA
GGTTTTTTAATTCGCGGCCGCGGCGCCAATGCATTGGGCCCGGTACCCAGCTTTTGTTCCCTTTAGTGAG
GGTTAATTGCGCGCTTGGCGTAATCATGGTCATAGCTGTTTCCTGTGTGAAATTGTTATCCGCTCACAAT
TCCACACAACATACGAGCCGGGAGCATAAAGTGTAAAGCCTGGGGTGCCTAATGAGTGAGCTAACTCACA
TTAATTGCGTTGCGCTCACTGCCCGCTTTCCAGTCGGGAAACCTGTCGTGCCAGCTGCATTAATGAATCG
GCCAACGCGCGGGGAGAGGCGGTTTGCGTATTGGGCGCTCTTCCGCTTCCTCGCTCACTGACTCGCTGCG
CTCGGTCGTTCGGCTGCGGCGAGCGGTATCAGCTCACTCAAAGGCGGTAATACGGTTATCCACAGAATCA
GGGGATAACGCAGGAAAGAACATGTGAGCAAAAGGCCAGCAAAAGGCCAGGAACCGTAAAAAGGCCGCGT
TGCTGGCGTTTTTCCATAGGCTCCGCCCCCCTGACGAGCATCACAAAAATCGACGCTCAAGTCAGAGGTG
GCGAAACCCGACAGGACTATAAAGATACCAGGCGTTTCCCCCTGGAAGCTCCCTCGTGCGCTCTCCTGTT
CCGACCCTGCCGCTTACCGGATACCTGTCCGCCTTTCTCCCTTCGGGAAGCGTGGCGCTTTCTCATAGCT
CACGCTGTAGGTATCTCAGTTCGGTGTAGGTCGTTCGCTCCAAGCTGGGCTGTGTGCACGAACCCCCCGT
TCAGCCCGACCGCTGCGCCTTATCCGGTAACTATCGTCTTGAGTCCAACCCGGTAAGACACGACTTATCG
CCACTGGCAGCAGCCACTGGTAACAGGATTAGCAGAGCGAGGTATGTAGGCGGTGCTACAGAGTTCTTGA
AGTGGTGGCCTAACTACGGCTACACTAGAAGAACAGTATTTGGTATCTGCGCTCTGCTGAAGCCAGTTAC
CTTCGGAAAAAGAGTTGGTAGCTCTTGATCCGGCAAACAAACCACCGCTGGTAGCGGTGGTTTTTTTGTT
TGCAAGCAGCAGATTACGCGCAGAAAAAAAGGATCTCAAGAAGATCCTTTGATCTTTTCTACGGGGTCTG
ACGCTCAGTGGAACGAAAACTCACGTTAAGGGATTTTGGTCATGAGATTATCAAAAAGGATCTTCACCTA
GATCCTTTTAAATTAAAAATGAAGTTTTAAATCAATCTAAAGTATATATGAGTAAACTTGGTCTGACAGT
TACCAATGCTTAATCAGTGAGGCACCTATCTCAGCGATCTGTCTATTTCGTTCATCCATAGTTGCCTGAC
TCCCCGTCGTGTAGATAACTACGATACGGGAGGGCTTACCATCTGGCCCCAGTGCTGCAATGATACCGCG
AGACCCACGCTCACCGGCTCCAGATTTATCAGCAATAAACCAGCCAGCCGGAAGGGCCGAGCGCAGAAGT
GGTCCTGCAACTTTATCCGCCTCCATCCAGTCTATTAATTGTTGCCGGGAAGCTAGAGTAAGTAGTTCGC
CAGTTAATAGTTTGCGCAACGTTGTTGCCATTGCTACAGGCATCGTGGTGTCACGCTCGTCGTTTGGTAT
GGCTTCATTCAGCTCCGGTTCCCAACGATCAAGGCGAGTTACATGATCCCCCATGTTGTGCAAAAAAGCG
GTTAGCTCCTTCGGTCCTCCGATCGTTGTCAGAAGTAAGTTGGCCGCAGTGTTATCACTCATGGTTATGG
CAGCACTGCATAATTCTCTTACTGTCATGCCATCCGTAAGATGCTTTTCTGTGACTGGTGAGTACTCAAC
CAAGTCATTCTGAGAATAGTGTATGCGGCGACCGAGTTGCTCTTGCCCGGCGTCAATACGGGATAATACC
GCGCCACATAGCAGAACTTTAAAAGTGCTCATCATTGGAAAACGTTCTTCGGGGCGAAAACTCTCAAGGA
TCTTACCGCTGTTGAGATCCAGTTCGATGTAACCCACTCGTGCACCCAACTGATCTTCAGCATCTTTTAC
TTTCACCAGCGTTTCTGGGTGAGCAAAAACAGGAAGGCAAAATGCCGCAAAAAAGGGAATAAGGGCGACA
CGGAAATGTTGAATACTCATACTCTTCCTTTTTCAATATTATTGAAGCATTTATCAGGGTTATTGTCTCA
TGAGCGGATACATATTTGAATGTATTTAGAAAAATAAACAAATAGGGGTTCCGCGCACATTTCCCCGAAA
AGTGCCACCTAAATTGTAAGCGTTAATATTTTGTTAAAATTCGCGTTAAATTTTTGTTAAATCAGCTCAT
TTTTTAACCAATAGGCCGAAATCGGCAAAATCCCTTATAAATCAAAAGAATAGACCGAGATAGGGT
[37 nt withheld, positions 4337-4373]
AAAGAACGTGGACTCCAACGTCAAAGG
[49 nt withheld, positions 4401-4449]
T
[91 nt withheld, positions 4451-4541]
G
[124 nt withheld, positions 4543-4666]
CCCATTCGCCATTCAGGCTGCGCAACTGTTGGGAAGGGCGATCGGTGCGGGCCTCTTCGCTATTACGCCA
GTCGACC
Features (pLannotate 1.2.2; 15 found; start..end, strand, type, name):
      1..978     +  promoter       CMV IE94 promoter: enhancer/promoter region of simian cytomegalovirus major immediate early transcription unit IE94
   1013..1031    +  promoter       SP6 promoter: promoter for bacteriophage SP6 RNA polymerase
   1103..1723    +  CDS            RAB8A: RAB8A_CANLF - Also known as MEL, RAB8. Experimental evidence at protein level: Swiss-Prot protein existence level 1. The small GTPases Rab are key regulators of intracellular membrane trafficking, from the formation of transport vesicles to their fusion with membranes. Rabs cycle between an inactive GDP-bound form and an active GTP-bound form that is able to recruit to membranes different sets of downstream effectors directly responsible for vesicle formation, movement, tethering and fusion. That Rab is involved in polarized vesicular trafficking and neurotransmitter release. Together with RAB
   1750..1768    -  promoter       T7 promoter: promoter for bacteriophage T7 RNA polymerase
   1773..1907    -  polyA_signal   SV40 poly(A) signal: SV40 polyadenylation signal
   2020..2038    -  promoter       T3 promoter: promoter for bacteriophage T3 RNA polymerase
   2083..2099    -  protein_bind   lac operator: The lac repressor binds to the lac operator to inhibit transcription in E. coli. This inhibition can be relieved by adding lactose or isopropyl-β-D-thiogalactopyranoside (IPTG). lac repressor encoded by lacI
   2107..2137    -  promoter       lac promoter: promoter for the E. coli lac operon
   2152..2173    -  protein_bind   CAP binding site: CAP binding activates transcription in the presence of cAMP. E. coli catabolite activator protein
   2186..2278    -  CDS            lacI (fragment): lac repressor; lacI; The lac repressor binds to the lac operator to inhibit transcription in E. coli. This inhibition can be relieved by adding lactose or isopropyl-β-D-thiogalactopyranoside (IPTG).
   2461..3049    -  rep_origin     ori: high-copy-number ColE1/pMB1/pBR322/pUC origin of replication
   3220..4080    -  CDS            AmpR: β-lactamase; bla; confers resistance to ampicillin, carbenicillin, and related antibiotics
   4081..4185    -  promoter       AmpR promoter: bla
   4238..4666    -  rep_origin     f1 ori (sequence partly withheld): f1 bacteriophage origin of replication; arrow indicates direction of (+) strand synthesis
   4671..4737    -  CDS            lacZα (fragment): LacZα fragment of β-galactosidase; lacZ fragment
