[The description below was written by a language model from this plasmid's Addgene catalogue record and pLannotate feature annotations shown in this document.]
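Description:
HA-Rab8a-CA (Q67L) is a mammalian expression plasmid built on the pCS2+HA backbone, roughly 4.7 kb in total, that produces an N-terminally HA-tagged form of human RAB8A carrying the Q67L substitution. It is maintained in E. coli through a high-copy ColE1/pUC-type origin and selected with ampicillin via the β-lactamase gene and its own promoter. An f1 phage origin is also present, along with remnants of the lac promoter/operator region and short lacI and lacZα fragments, which are backbone leftovers with no role in the expression cassette.

The approximately 630 bp Rab8a coding sequence was inserted between BamHI and XhoI sites, both retained, downstream of the simian cytomegalovirus IE94 enhancer/promoter characteristic of pCS2 vectors. An SV40 polyadenylation signal lies downstream of the insert, although the feature table annotates it on the opposite strand. The HA epitope is supplied by the backbone upstream of the insert. It is not called as a separate feature in the annotation, but there is an unannotated gap between the SP6 promoter and the start of the coding sequence where it would sit. The automated annotation matched the coding sequence to the canine RAB8A reference entry, whereas the catalogue record gives the species as human. An SP6 promoter lies upstream of the insert and could be used for in vitro sense transcription, while T7 and T3 promoters sit downstream in the reverse orientation.

Rab8a is a small GTPase that regulates polarized vesicular trafficking by cycling between GDP- and GTP-bound states. The "CA" designation marks Q67L as a constitutively active mutant, generally understood to be GTPase-deficient and so held in the active form. The associated study concerns ciliary vesicle formation and basal body docking, and the HA tag allows detection of the expressed protein in transfected cells.
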