Addgene plasmid #101050: HA-Rab8a-CA (Q67L)
Purpose: Expresses HA-tagged human Rab8-CA (Q67L) in mammalian cells
Depositing lab: Ken-Ichi Takemaru. Depositing organization: Stony Brook University. Publication: Chibby promotes ciliary vesicle formation and basal body docking during airway cell differentiation. Burke MC, Li FQ, Cyge B, Arashiro T, Brechbuhl HM, Chen X, Siller SS, Weiss MA, O'Connell CB, Love D, Westlake CJ, Reynolds SD, Kuriyama R, Takemaru K. J Cell Biol. 2014 Oct 13;207(1):123-37. doi: 10.1083/jcb.201406140. PubMed 25313408.
Backbone
  Vector backbone: pCS2+HA
  Backbone size w/o insert (bp): 4100
  Total vector size (bp): 4730
  Vector type: Mammalian Expression
Growth in bacteria
  Bacterial resistance: Ampicillin, 100 μg/mL
  Growth temperature: 37°C
  Growth strain: DH5alpha
  Copy number: High Copy
Gene/Insert
  Gene/Insert name: Rab8a
  Species: H. sapiens (human)
  Insert size (bp): 630
  Mutation: Q67L
  Entrez Gene: RAB8A (a.k.a. MEL, RAB8)
  Promoter: CMV
  Tag / fusion protein: HA (N terminal on backbone)
  Cloning method: Restriction Enzyme; 5′ cloning site BamHI (not destroyed); 3′ cloning site XhoI (not destroyed)
  Sequencing primers: 5′ CCCAAGCTTGATTTAG (SP6); 3′ TTATGCTGAGTGATATC (T7)
Terms and licenses: Academic/Nonprofit Terms; Industry Terms: Not Available to Industry
How to cite: HA-Rab8a-CA (Q67L) was a gift from Ken-Ichi Takemaru (Addgene plasmid # 101050 ; http://n2t.net/addgene:101050 ; RRID:Addgene_101050)
