>Addgene plasmid #101050 | HA-Rab8a-CA (Q67L) | depositor partial sequence | sequence record 190614 | human Rab8a-CA Q67L insert sequence
ATGGCGAAGACCTACGATTACCTGTTCAAGCTGCTGCTGATCGGGGACTCGGGGGTGGGGAAGACCTGTG
TCCTGTTCCGCTTCTCCGAGGACGCCTTCAACTCCACTTTTATCTCCACCATAGGAATTGACTTTAAAAT
TAGGACCATAGAGCTCGATGGCAAGAGAATTAAACTGCAGATATGGGACACAGCCGGTCTGGAACGGTTT
CGGACGATCACAACGGCCTACTACAGGGGTGCAATGGGCATCATGCTGGTCTACGACATCACCAACGAGA
AGTCCTTCGACAACATCCGGAACTGGATTCGCAACATTGAGGAGCACGCCTCTGCAGACGTCGAAAAGAT
GATACTCGGGAACAAGTGTGATGTGAATGACAAGAGACAAGTTTCCAAGGAACGGGGAGAAAAGCTGGCC
CTCGACTATGGAATCAAGTTCATGGAGACCAGCGCGAAGGCCAACATCAATGTGGAAAATGCATTTTTCA
CTCTCGCCAGAGATATCAAAGCAAAAATGGACAAAAAATTGGAAGGCAACAGCCCCCAGGGGAGCAACCA
GGGAGTCAAAATCACACCGGACCAGCAGAAGAGGAGCAGCTTTTTCCGATGTGTTCTTCTGTAG
